>Addgene plasmid #113373 | rs294-major | addgene full sequence | sequence record 221957 | Addgene NGS Result
AATGAGTCTTCGGACCTCGCGGGGGCCGCTTAAGCGGTGGTTAGGGTTTGTCTGACGCGGGGGGAGGGGG
AAGGAACGAAACACTCTCATTCGGAGGCGGCTCGGGGTTTGGTCTTGGTGGCCACGGGCACGCAGAAGAG
CGCCGCGATCCTCTTAAGCACCCCCCCGCCCTCCGTGGAGGCGGGGGTTTGGTCGGCGGGTGGTAACTGG
CGGGCCGCTGACTCGGGCGGGTCGCGCGCCCCAGAGTGTGACCTTTTCGGTCTGCTCGCAGACCCCCGGG
CGGCGCCGCCGCGGCGGCGACGGGCTCGCTGGGTCCTAGGCTCCATGGGGACCGTATACGTGGACAGGCT
CTGGAGCATCCGCACGACTGCGGTGATATTACCGGAGACCTTCTGCGGGACGAGCCGGGTCACGCGGCTG
ACGCGGAGCGTCCGTTGGGCGACAAACACCAGGACGGGGCACAGGTACACTATCTTGTCACCCGGAGGCG
CGAGGGACTGCAGGAGCTTCAGGGAGTGGCGCAGCTGCTTCATCCCCGTGGCCCGTTGCTCGCGTTTGCT
GGCGGTGTCCCCGGAAGAAATATATTTGCATGTCTTTAGTTCTATGATGACACAAACCCCGCCCAGCGTC
TTGTCATTGGCGAATTCGAACACGCAGATGCAGTCGGGGCGGCGCGGTCCCAGGTCCACTTCGCATATTA
AGGTGACGCGTGTGGCCTCGAACACCGAGCGACCCTGCAGCGACCCGCTTAAAAGCTTGGCAATCCGGTA
CTGTTGGTAAAGCCACCATGGAAGATGCCAAAAACATTAAGAAGGGCCCAGCGCCATTCTACCCACTCGA
AGACGGGACCGCCGGCGAGCAGCTGCACAAAGCCATGAAGCGCTACGCCCTGGTGCCCGGCACCATCGCC
TTTACCGACGCACATATCGAGGTGGACATTACCTACGCCGAGTACTTCGAGATGAGCGTTCGGCTGGCAG
AAGCTATGAAGCGCTATGGGCTGAATACAAACCATCGGATCGTGGTGTGCAGCGAGAATAGCTTGCAGTT
CTTCATGCCCGTGTTGGGTGCCCTGTTCATCGGTGTGGCTGTGGCCCCAGCTAACGACATCTACAACGAG
CGCGAGCTGCTGAACAGCATGGGCATCAGCCAGCCCACCGTCGTATTCGTGAGCAAGAAAGGGCTGCAAA
AGATCCTCAACGTGCAAAAGAAGCTACCGATCATACAAAAGATCATCATCATGGATAGCAAGACCGACTA
CCAGGGCTTCCAAAGCATGTACACCTTCGTGACTTCCCATTTGCCACCCGGCTTCAACGAGTACGACTTC
GTGCCCGAGAGCTTCGACCGGGACAAAACCATCGCCCTGATCATGAACAGTAGTGGCAGTACCGGATTGC
CCAAGGGCGTAGCCCTACCGCACCGCACCGCTTGTGTCCGATTCAGTCATGCCCGCGACCCCATCTTCGG
CAACCAGATCATCCCCGACACCGCTATCCTCAGCGTGGTGCCATTTCACCACGGCTTCGGCATGTTCACC
ACGCTGGGCTACTTGATCTGCGGCTTTCGGGTCGTGCTCATGTACCGCTTCGAGGAGGAGCTATTCTTGC
GCAGCTTGCAAGACTATAAGATTCAATCTGCCCTGCTGGTGCCCACACTATTTAGCTTCTTCGCTAAGAG
CACTCTCATCGACAAGTACGACCTAAGCAACTTGCACGAGATCGCCAGCGGCGGGGCGCCGCTCAGCAAG
GAGGTAGGTGAGGCCGTGGCCAAACGCTTCCACCTACCAGGCATCCGCCAGGGCTACGGCCTGACAGAAA
CAACCAGCGCCATTCTGATCACCCCCGAAGGGGACGACAAGCCTGGCGCAGTAGGCAAGGTGGTGCCCTT
CTTCGAGGCTAAGGTGGTGGACTTGGACACCGGTAAGACACTGGGTGTGAACCAGCGCGGCGAGCTGTGC
GTCCGTGGCCCCATGATCATGAGCGGCTACGTTAACAACCCCGAGGCTACAAACGCTCTCATCGACAAGG
ACGGCTGGCTGCACAGCGGCGACATCGCCTACTGGGACGAGGACGAGCACTTCTTCATCGTGGACCGGCT
GAAGAGCCTGATCAAATACAAGGGCTACCAGGTAGCCCCAGCCGAACTGGAGAGCATCCTGCTGCAACAC
CCCAACATCTTCGACGCCGGGGTCGCCGGCCTGCCCGACGACGATGCCGGCGAGCTGCCCGCCGCAGTCG
TCGTGCTGGAACACGGTAAAACCATGACCGAGAAGGAGATCGTGGACTATGTGGCCAGCCAGGTTACAAC
CGCCAAGAAGCTGCGCGGTGGTGTTGTGTTCGTGGACGAGGTGCCTAAAGGACTGACCGGCAAGTTGGAC
GCCCGCAAGATCCGCGAGATTCTCATTAAGGCCAAGAAGGGCGGCAAGATCGCCGTGTAATAATTCTAGA
GTCGGGGCGGCCGGCCGCTTCGAGCAGACATGATAAGATACATTGATGAGTTTGGACAAACCACAACTAG
AATGCAGTGAAAAAAATGCTTTATTTGTGAAATTTGTGATGCTATTGCTTTATTTGTAACCATTATAAGC
TGCAATAAACAAGTTAACAACAACAATTGCATTCATTTTATGTTTCAGGTTCAGGGGGAGGTGTGGGAGG
TTTTTTAAAGCAAGTAAAACCTCTACAAATGTGGTAAAATCGATAAGGATCCGTCGACCGATGCCCTTGA
GAGCCTTCAACCCAGTCAGCTCCTTCCGGTGGGCGCGGGGCATGACTATCGTCGCCGCACTTATGACTGT
CTTCTTTATCATGCAACTCGTAGGACAGGTGCCGGCAGCGCTCTTCCGCTTCCTCGCTCACTGACTCGCT
GCGCTCGGTCGTTCGGCTGCGGCGAGCGGTATCAGCTCACTCAAAGGCGGTAATACGGTTATCCACAGAA
TCAGGGGATAACGCAGGAAAGAACATGTGAGCAAAAGGCCAGCAAAAGGCCAGGAACCGTAAAAAGGCCG
CGTTGCTGGCGTTTTTCCATAGGCTCCGCCCCCCTGACGAGCATCACAAAAATCGACGCTCAAGTCAGAG
GTGGCGAAACCCGACAGGACTATAAAGATACCAGGCGTTTCCCCCTGGAAGCTCCCTCGTGCGCTCTCCT
GTTCCGACCCTGCCGCTTACCGGATACCTGTCCGCCTTTCTCCCTTCGGGAAGCGTGGCGCTTTCTCATA
GCTCACGCTGTAGGTATCTCAGTTCGGTGTAGGTCGTTCGCTCCAAGCTGGGCTGTGTGCACGAACCCCC
CGTTCAGCCCGACCGCTGCGCCTTATCCGGTAACTATCGTCTTGAGTCCAACCCGGTAAGACACGACTTA
TCGCCACTGGCAGCAGCCACTGGTAACAGGATTAGCAGAGCGAGGTATGTAGGCGGTGCTACAGAGTTCT
TGAAGTGGTGGCCTAACTACGGCTACACTAGAAGAACAGTATTTGGTATCTGCGCTCTGCTGAAGCCAGT
TACCTTCGGAAAAAGAGTTGGTAGCTCTTGATCCGGCAAACAAACCACCGCTGGTAGCGGTGGTTTTTTT
GTTTGCAAGCAGCAGATTACGCGCAGAAAAAAAGGATCTCAAGAAGATCCTTTGATCTTTTCTACGGGGT
CTGACGCTCAGTGGAACGAAAACTCACGTTAAGGGATTTTGGTCATGAGATTATCAAAAAGGATCTTCAC
CTAGATCCTTTTAAATTAAAAATGAAGTTTTAAATCAATCTAAAGTATATATGAGTAAACTTGGTCTGAC
AGCGGCCGCAAATGCTAAACCACTGCAGTGGTTACCAGTGCTTGATCAGTGAGGCACCGATCTCAGCGAT
CTGCCTATTTCGTTCGTCCATAGTGGCCTGACTCCCCGTCGTGTAGATCACTACGATTCGTGAGGGCTTA
CCATCAGGCCCCAGCGCAGCAATGATGCCGCGAGAGCCGCGTTCACCGGCCCCCGATTTGTCAGCAATGA
ACCAGCCAGCAGGGAGGGCCGAGCGAAGAAGTGGTCCTGCTACTTTGTCCGCCTCCATCCAGTCTATGAG
CTGCTGTCGTGATGCTAGAGTAAGAAGTTCGCCAGTGAGTAGTTTCCGAAGAGTTGTGGCCATTGCTACT
GGCATCGTGGTATCACGCTCGTCGTTCGGTATGGCTTCGTTCAACTCTGGTTCCCAGCGGTCAAGCCGGG
TCACATGATCACCCATATTATGAAGAAATGCAGTCAGCTCCTTAGGGCCTCCGATCGTTGTCAGAAGTAA
GTTGGCCGCGGTGTTGTCGCTCATGGTAATGGCAGCACTACACAATTCTCTTACCGTCATGCCATCCGTA
AGATGCTTTTCCGTGACCGGCGAGTACTCAACCAAGTCGTTTTGTGAGTAGTGTATACGGCGACCAAGCT
GCTCTTGCCCGGCGTCTATACGGGACAACACCGCGCCACATAGCAGTACTTTGAAAGTGCTCATCATCGG
GAATCGTTCTTCGGGGCGGAAAGACTCAAGGATCTTGCCGCTATTGAGATCCAGTTCGATATAGCCCACT
CTTGCACCCAGTTGATCTTCAGCATCTTTTACTTTCACCAGCGTTTCGGGGTGTGCAAAAACAGGCAAGC
AAAATGCCGCAAAGAAGGGAATGAGTGCGACACGAAAATGTTGGATGCTCATACTCGTCCTTTTTCAATA
TTATTGAAGCATTTATCAGGGTTACTAGTACGTCTCTCAAGGATAAGTAAGTAATATTAAGGTACGGGAG
GTATTGGACAGGCCGCAATAAAATATCTTTATTTTCATTACATCTGTGTGTTGGTTTTTTGTGTGAATCG
ATAGTACTAACATACGCTCTCCATCAAAACAAAACGAAACAAAACAAACTAGCAAAATAGGCTGTCCCCA
GTGCAAGTGCAGGTGCCAGAACATTTCTCTGGCCTAACTGGCCGGTACCCCGGAGGTTGCTGGGAAACTC
ATCTGGTTTTGAATGTGGTATATACATATTTTAATATTGAGAGTAAACTTAGGAAGACCAGGTAGAAGTA
TTTGAACTGAATTCTGAAACGTACAGAGAACTTAAATTGGATGAGAATGTTTGAGAACCATGGATGGTTC
AGGGTCCATTTGTATACCGTAAAATCCCTTCCTATTTCTCAAAAGCAAATATTTTCTTTGATTTTGTTAA
TATCCTGTGATGACTGCCCACTAGGCCTTGGAATGCATGCAGATAATGCTGTAGCAGTTGGATAAAATAC
TCTAGAATGTCAGATTTTCAAGGAAATTACAAATAAAAACAATGTAGGTAAAAGATACGACATGTAGGAA
AAAAGCAAAATTTTCCTTAAGAATACAAGCGTCGTATTTACGAGTAGAAGATTTTTCTTGGACATTTGGA
GATACTTGTTTCATTTTATTGCTTGTGACAGTCAAGGAAAGGAAGATTA
Features (pLannotate 1.2.2; 10 found; start..end, strand, type, name):
      1..752     +  promoter       HSV TK promoter: herpes simplex virus thymidine kinase promoter
    788..2440    +  CDS            luciferase: firefly luciferase synthetic luc2 version of the luciferase gene
   2484..2605    -  polyA_signal   SV40 poly(A) signal: SV40 polyadenylation signal
   2628..2696    -  CDS            large T antigen (fragment): large T antigen from SV40 (simian virus 40)
   2712..2844    +  CDS            TcR (fragment): tetracycline efflux protein; tet; confers resistance to tetracycline
   3024..3612    -  rep_origin     ori: high-copy-number ColE1/pMB1/pBR322/pUC origin of replication
   3812..4672    -  CDS            AmpR: β-lactamase confers resistance to ampicillin, carbenicillin, and related antibiotics
   4673..4714    -  promoter       AmpR promoter (fragment): bla
   4777..4825    +  polyA_signal   poly(A) signal: synthetic polyadenylation signal
   4839..4930    +  misc_feature   pause site: RNA polymerase II transcriptional pause signal from the human α2 globin gene
