[The description below was written by a language model from this plasmid's Addgene catalogue record and pLannotate feature annotations shown in this document.]
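Description:
rs294-major is a firefly luciferase enhancer-reporter plasmid built on the Promega-derived pGL4-TK backbone, intended for transfection into mammalian cells and propagated in E. coli. It replicates from a high-copy ColE1/pUC-type origin and is selected with ampicillin through the β-lactamase (AmpR) gene. Short annotated fragments of SV40 large T antigen and a tetracycline resistance gene are backbone remnants rather than functional elements.

The reporter unit consists of the herpes simplex virus thymidine kinase (HSV TK) promoter driving the synthetic luc2 version of firefly luciferase, terminated by an SV40 polyadenylation signal. The TK promoter provides modest basal transcription, so changes in luciferase output reflect the activity of a regulatory fragment placed next to it. Upstream of the cloning region, a synthetic poly(A) signal and the RNA polymerase II transcriptional pause site from the human α2 globin gene suppress read-through transcription from the backbone, lowering background signal.

The insert is a human genomic fragment carrying the major (A) allele of SNP rs2941742, cloned between KpnI and EcoRV sites. The automated feature table does not annotate it as a separate feature, and the record does not give its length. By position it most likely lies in the unannotated stretch between the pause site and the TK promoter across the plasmid origin. According to the record, the construct is used to evaluate the enhancer activity of a FOXA1 DIV motif in the context of this allele. The name implies comparison with a counterpart carrying the minor allele, to test whether the SNP alters FOXA1-dependent enhancer function, though no such counterpart is described in this record.
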