Addgene plasmid #113373: rs294-major
Purpose: evaluate FOXA1 DIV motif enhancer activity in SNP rs2941742 major allele (A)
Depositing lab: Ralf Jauch. Depositing organization: Guangzhou Institute of Biomedicine and Health (GIBH), Chinese Academy of Sciences. Publication: DNA-mediated dimerization on a compact sequence signature controls enhancer engagement and regulation by FOXA1. Wang X, Srivastava Y, Jankowski A, Malik V, Wei Y, Del Rosario RC, Cojocaru V, Prabhakar S, Jauch R. Nucleic Acids Res. 2018 Jun 20;46(11):5470-5486. doi: 10.1093/nar/gky259. PubMed 29669022.
Backbone
  Vector backbone: pGL4-TK
  Backbone manufacturer: Promega
  Vector type: Luciferase
Growth in bacteria
  Bacterial resistance: Ampicillin, 100 μg/mL
  Growth temperature: 37°C
  Growth strain: DH5alpha
  Copy number: High Copy
Gene/Insert
  Gene/Insert name: rs2941742 major allele
  Species: H. sapiens (human)
  Cloning method: Restriction Enzyme; 5′ cloning site KpnI (unknown if destroyed); 3′ cloning site EcoRV (unknown if destroyed)
Terms and licenses: Academic/Nonprofit Terms; Industry Terms: Not Available to Industry
How to cite: rs294-major was a gift from Ralf Jauch (Addgene plasmid # 113373 ; http://n2t.net/addgene:113373 ; RRID:Addgene_113373)
