>Addgene plasmid #113373 | rs294-major | depositor partial sequence | sequence record 221958 | rs294-major sequence 9 bps
AAGCAAATA
